>Addgene plasmid #195462 | pMZ-431 | addgene full sequence | sequence record 384254 | Addgene NGS Result
CGATACCGTCGACCTCGAGGGAATTAATTCGAGCTCGGTACCTTTAAGACCAATGACTTACAAGGCAGCT
GTAGATCTTAGCCACTTTTTAAAAGAAAAGGGGGGACTGGAAGGGCTAATTCACTCCCAACGAAGACAAG
ATCTGCTTTTTGCTTGTACTGGGTCTCTCTGGTTAGACCAGATCTGAGCCTGGGAGCTCTCTGGCTAACT
AGGGAACCCACTGCTTAAGCCTCAATAAAGCTTGCCTTGAGTGCTTCAAGTAGTGTGTGCCCGTCTGTTG
TGTGACTCTGGTAACTAGAGATCCCTCAGACCCTTTTAGTCAGTGTGGAAAATCTCTAGCAGCATCTAGA
ATTAATTCCGTGTATTCTATAGTGTCACCTAAATCGTATGTGTATGATACATAAGGTTATGTATTAATTG
TAGCCGCGTTCTAACGACAATATGTACAAGCCTAATTGTGTAGCATCTGGCTTACTGAAGCAGACCCTAT
CATCTCTCTCGTAAACTGCCGTCAGAGTCGGTTTGGTTGGACGAACCTTCTGAGTTTCTGGTAACGCCGT
CCCGCACCCGGAAATGGTCAGCGAACCAATCAGCAGGGTCATCGCTAGCCAGATCCTCTACGCCGGACGC
ATCGTGGCCGGCATCACCGGCGCCACAGGTGCGGTTGCTGGCGCCTATATCGCCGACATCACCGATGGGG
AAGATCGGGCTCGCCACTTCGGGCTCATGAGCGCTTGTTTCGGCGTGGGTATGGTGGCAGGCCCCGTGGC
CGGGGGACTGTTGGGCGCCATCTCCTTGCATGCACCATTCCTTGCGGCGGCGGTGCTCAACGGCCTCAAC
CTACTACTGGGCTGCTTCCTAATGCAGGAGTCGCATAAGGGAGAGCGTCGAATGGTGCACTCTCAGTACA
ATCTGCTCTGATGCCGCATAGTTAAGCCAGCCCCGACACCCGCCAACACCCGCTGACGCGCCCTGACGGG
CTTGTCTGCTCCCGGCATCCGCTTACAGACAAGCTGTGACCGTCTCCGGGAGCTGCATGTGTCAGAGGTT
TTCACCGTCATCACCGAAACGCGCGAGACGAAAGGGCCTCGTGATACGCCTATTTTTATAGGTTAATGTC
ATGATAATAATGGTTTCTTAGACGTCAGGTGGCACTTTTCGGGGAAATGTGCGCGGAACCCCTATTTGTT
TATTTTTCTAAATACATTCAAATATGTATCCGCTCATGAGACAATAACCCTGATAAATGCTTCAATAATA
TTGAAAAAGGAAGAGTATGAGTATTCAACATTTCCGTGTCGCCCTTATTCCCTTTTTTGCGGCATTTTGC
CTTCCTGTTTTTGCTCACCCAGAAACGCTGGTGAAAGTAAAAGATGCTGAAGATCAGTTGGGTGCACGAG
TGGGTTACATCGAACTGGATCTCAACAGCGGTAAGATCCTTGAGAGTTTTCGCCCCGAAGAACGTTTTCC
AATGATGAGCACTTTTAAAGTTCTGCTATGTGGCGCGGTATTATCCCGTATTGACGCCGGGCAAGAGCAA
CTCGGTCGCCGCATACACTATTCTCAGAATGACTTGGTTGAGTACTCACCAGTCACAGAAAAGCATCTTA
CGGATGGCATGACAGTAAGAGAATTATGCAGTGCTGCCATAACCATGAGTGATAACACTGCGGCCAACTT
ACTTCTGACAACGATCGGAGGACCGAAGGAGCTAACCGCTTTTTTGCACAACATGGGGGATCATGTAACT
CGCCTTGATCGTTGGGAACCGGAGCTGAATGAAGCCATACCAAACGACGAGCGTGACACCACGATGCCTG
TAGCAATGGCAACAACGTTGCGCAAACTATTAACTGGCGAACTACTTACTCTAGCTTCCCGGCAACAATT
AATAGACTGGATGGAGGCGGATAAAGTTGCAGGACCACTTCTGCGCTCGGCCCTTCCGGCTGGCTGGTTT
ATTGCTGATAAATCTGGAGCCGGTGAGCGTGGGTCTCGCGGTATCATTGCAGCACTGGGGCCAGATGGTA
AGCCCTCCCGTATCGTAGTTATCTACACGACGGGGAGTCAGGCAACTATGGATGAACGAAATAGACAGAT
CGCTGAGATAGGTGCCTCACTGATTAAGCATTGGTAACTGTCAGACCAAGTTTACTCATATATACTTTAG
ATTGATTTAAAACTTCATTTTTAATTTAAAAGGATCTAGGTGAAGATCCTTTTTGATAATCTCATGACCA
AAATCCCTTAACGTGAGTTTTCGTTCCACTGAGCGTCAGACCCCGTAGAAAAGATCAAAGGATCTTCTTG
AGATCCTTTTTTTCTGCGCGTAATCTGCTGCTTGCAAACAAAAAAACCACCGCTACCAGCGGTGGTTTGT
TTGCCGGATCAAGAGCTACCAACTCTTTTTCCGAAGGTAACTGGCTTCAGCAGAGCGCAGATACCAAATA
CTGTTCTTCTAGTGTAGCCGTAGTTAGGCCACCACTTCAAGAACTCTGTAGCACCGCCTACATACCTCGC
TCTGCTAATCCTGTTACCAGTGGCTGCTGCCAGTGGCGATAAGTCGTGTCTTACCGGGTTGGACTCAAGA
CGATAGTTACCGGATAAGGCGCAGCGGTCGGGCTGAACGGGGGGTTCGTGCACACAGCCCAGCTTGGAGC
GAACGACCTACACCGAACTGAGATACCTACAGCGTGAGCTATGAGAAAGCGCCACGCTTCCCGAAGGGAG
AAAGGCGGACAGGTATCCGGTAAGCGGCAGGGTCGGAACAGGAGAGCGCACGAGGGAGCTTCCAGGGGGA
AACGCCTGGTATCTTTATAGTCCTGTCGGGTTTCGCCACCTCTGACTTGAGCGTCGATTTTTGTGATGCT
CGTCAGGGGGGCGGAGCCTATGGAAAAACGCCAGCAACGCGGCCTTTTTACGGTTCCTGGCCTTTTGCTG
GCCTTTTGCTCACATGTTCTTTCCTGCGTTATCCCCTGATTCTGTGGATAACCGTATTACCGCCTTTGAG
TGAGCTGATACCGCTCGCCGCAGCCGAACGACCGAGCGCAGCGAGTCAGTGAGCGAGGAAGCGGAAGAGC
GCCCAATACGCAAACCGCCTCTCCCCGCGCGTTGGCCGATTCATTAATGCAGCTGTGGAATGTGTGTCAG
TTAGGGTGTGGAAAGTCCCCAGGCTCCCCAGCAGGCAGAAGTATGCAAAGCATGCATCTCAATTAGTCAG
CAACCAGGTGTGGAAAGTCCCCAGGCTCCCCAGCAGGCAGAAGTATGCAAAGCATGCATCTCAATTAGTC
AGCAACCATAGTCCCGCCCCTAACTCCGCCCATCCCGCCCCTAACTCCGCCCAGTTCCGCCCATTCTCCG
CCCCATGGCTGACTAATTTTTTTTATTTATGCAGAGGCCGAGGCCGCCTCGGCCTCTGAGCTATTCCAGA
AGTAGTGAGGAGGCTTTTTTGGAGGCCTAGGCTTTTGCAAAAAGCTTGGACACAAGACAGGCTTGCGAGA
TATGTTTGAGAATACCACTTTATCCCGCGTCAGGGAGAGGCAGTGCGTAAAAAGACGCGGACTCATGTGA
AATACTGGTTTTTAGTGCGCCAGATCTCTATAATCTCGCGCAACCTATTTTCCCCTCGAACACTTTTTAA
GCCGTAGATAAACAGGCTGGGACACTTCACATGAGCGAAAAATACATCGTCACCTGGGACATGTTGCAGA
TCCATGCACGTAAACTCGCAAGCCGACTGATGCCTTCTGAACAATGGAAAGGCATTATTGCCGTAAGCCG
TGGCGGTCTGTACCGGGTGCGTTACTGGCGCGTGAACTGGGTATTCGTCATGTCGATACCGTTTGTATTT
CCAGCTACGATCACGACAACCAGCGCGAGCTTAAAGTGCTGAAACGCGCAGAAGGCGATGGCGAAGGCTT
CATCGTTATTGATGACCTGGTGGATACCGGTGGTACTGCGGTTGCGATTCGTGAAATGTATCCAAAAGCG
CACTTTGTCACCATCTTCGCAAAACCGGCTGGTCGTCCGCTGGTTGATGACTATGTTGTTGATATCCCGC
AAGATACCTGGATTGAACAGCCGTGGGATATGGGCGTCGTATTCGTCCCGCCAATCTCCGGTCGCTAATC
TTTTCAACGCCTGGCACTGCCGGGCGTTGTTCTTTTTAACTTCAGGCGGGTTACAATAGTTTCCAGTAAG
TATTCTGGAGGCTGCATCCATGACACAGGCAAACCTGAGCGAAACCCTGTTCAAACCCCGCTTTAAACAT
CCTGAAACCTCGACGCTAGTCCGCCGCTTTAATCACGGCGCACAACCGCCTGTGCAGTCGGCCCTTGATG
GTAAAACCATCCCTCACTGGTATCGCATGATTAACCGTCTGATGTGGATCTGGCGCGGCATTGACCCACG
CGAAATCCTCGACGTCCAGGCACGTATTGTGATGAGCGATGCCGAACGTACCGACGATGATTTATACGAT
ACGGTGATTGGCTACCGTGGCGGCAACTGGATTTATGAGTGGGCCCCGGATCTTTGTGAAGGAACCTTAC
TTCTGTGGTGTGACATAATTGGACAAACTACCTACAGAGATTTAAAGCTCTAAGGTAAATATAAAATTTT
TAAGTGTATAATGTGTTAAACTACTGATTCTAATTGTTTGTGTATTTTAGATTCCAACCTATGGAACTGA
TGAATGGGAGCAGTGGTGGAATGCCTTTAATGAGGAAAACCTGTTTTGCTCAGAAGAAATGCCATCTAGT
GATGATGAGGCTACTGCTGACTCTCAACATTCTACTCCTCCAAAAAAGAAGAGAAAGGTAGAAGACCCCA
AGGACTTTCCTTCAGAATTGCTAAGTTTTTTGAGTCATGCTGTGTTTAGTAATAGAACTCTTGCTTGCTT
TGCTATTTACACCACAAAGGAAAAAGCTGCACTGCTATACAAGAAAATTATGGAAAAATATTCTGTAACC
TTTATAAGTAGGCATAACAGTTATAATCATAACATACTGTTTTTTCTTACTCCACACAGGCATAGAGTGT
CTGCTATTAATAACTATGCTCAAAAATTGTGTACCTTTAGCTTTTTAATTTGTAAAGGGGTTAATAAGGA
ATATTTGATGTATAGTGCCTTGACTAGAGATCATAATCAGCCATACCACATTTGTAGAGGTTTTACTTGC
TTTAAAAAACCTCCCACACCTCCCCCTGAACCTGAAACATAAAATGAATGCAATTGTTGTTGTTAACTTG
TTTATTGCAGCTTATAATGGTTACAAATAAAGCAATAGCATCACAAATTTCACAAATAAAGCATTTTTTT
CACTGCATTCTAGTTGTGGTTTGTCCAAACTCATCAATGTATCTTATCATGTCTGGATCAACTGGATAAC
TCAAGCTAACCAAAATCATCCCAAACTTCCCACCCCATACCCTATTACCACTGCCAATTACCTGTGGTTT
CATTTACTCTAAACCTGTGATTCCTCTGAATTATTTTCATTTTAAAGAAATTGTATTTGTTAAATATGTA
CTACAAACTTAGTAGTTGGAAGGGCTAATTCACTCCCAAAGAAGACAAGATATCCTTGATCTGTGGATCT
ACCACACACAAGGCTACTTCCCTGATTAGCAGAACTACACACCAGGGCCAGGGGTCAGATATCCACTGAC
CTTTGGATGGTGCTACAAGCTAGTACCAGTTGAGCCAGATAAGGTAGAAGAGGCCAATAAAGGAGAGAAC
ACCAGCTTGTTACACCCTGTGAGCCTGCATGGGATGGATGACCCGGAGAGAGAAGTGTTAGAGTGGAGGT
TTGACAGCCGCCTAGCATTTCATCACGTGGCCCGAGAGCTGCATCCGGAGTACTTCAAGAACTGCTGATA
TCGAGCTTGCTACAAGGGACTTTCCGCTGGGGACTTTCCAGGGAGGCGTGGCCTGGGCGGGACTGGGGAG
TGGCGAGCCCTCAGATCCTGCATATAAGCAGCTGCTTTTTGCCTGTACTGGGTCTCTCTGGTTAGACCAG
ATCTGAGCCTGGGAGCTCTCTGGCTAACTAGGGAACCCACTGCTTAAGCCTCAATAAAGCTTGCCTTGAG
TGCTTCAAGTAGTGTGTGCCCGTCTGTTGTGTGACTCTGGTAACTAGAGATCCCTCAGACCCTTTTAGTC
AGTGTGGAAAATCTCTAGCAGTGGCGCCCGAACAGGGACTTGAAAGCGAAAGGGAAACCAGAGGAGCTCT
CTCGACGCAGGACTCGGCTTGCTGAAGCGCGCACGGCAAGAGGCGAGGGGCGGCGACTGGTGAGTACGCC
AAAAATTTTGACTAGCGGAGGCTAGAAGGAGAGAGATGGGTGCGAGAGCGTCAGTATTAAGCGGGGGAGA
ATTAGATCGCGATGGGAAAAAATTCGGTTAAGGCCAGGGGGAAAGAAAAAATATAAATTAAAACATATAG
TATGGGCAAGCAGGGAGCTAGAACGATTCGCAGTTAATCCTGGCCTGTTAGAAACATCAGAAGGCTGTAG
ACAAATACTGGGACAGCTACAACCATCCCTTCAGACAGGATCAGAAGAACTTAGATCATTATATAATACA
GTAGCAACCCTCTATTGTGTGCATCAAAGGATAGAGATAAAAGACACCAAGGAAGCTTTAGACAAGATAG
AGGAAGAGCAAAACAAAAGTAAGACCACCGCACAGCAAGCGGCCGGCCGCTGATCTTCAGACCTGGAGGA
GGAGATATGAGGGACAATTGGAGAAGTGAATTATATAAATATAAAGTAGTAAAAATTGAACCATTAGGAG
TAGCACCCACCAAGGCAAAGAGAAGAGTGGTGCAGAGAGAAAAAAGAGCAGTGGGAATAGGAGCTTTGTT
CCTTGGGTTCTTGGGAGCAGCAGGAAGCACTATGGGCGCAGCGTCAATGACGCTGACGGTACAGGCCAGA
CAATTATTGTCTGGTATAGTGCAGCAGCAGAACAATTTGCTGAGGGCTATTGAGGCGCAACAGCATCTGT
TGCAACTCACAGTCTGGGGCATCAAGCAGCTCCAGGCAAGAATCCTGGCTGTGGAAAGATACCTAAAGGA
TCAACAGCTCCTGGGGATTTGGGGTTGCTCTGGAAAACTCATTTGCACCACTGCTGTGCCTTGGAATGCT
AGTTGGAGTAATAAATCTCTGGAACAGATTTGGAATCACACGACCTGGATGGAGTGGGACAGAGAAATTA
ACAATTACACAAGCTTAATACACTCCTTAATTGAAGAATCGCAAAACCAGCAAGAAAAGAATGAACAAGA
ATTATTGGAATTAGATAAATGGGCAAGTTTGTGGAATTGGTTTAACATAACAAATTGGCTGTGGTATATA
AAATTATTCATAATGATAGTAGGAGGCTTGGTAGGTTTAAGAATAGTTTTTGCTGTACTTTCTATAGTGA
ATAGAGTTAGGCAGGGATATTCACCATTATCGTTTCAGACCCACCTCCCAACCCCGAGGGGACCCGACAG
GCCCGAAGGAATAGAAGAAGAAGGTGGAGAGAGAGACAGAGACAGATCCATTCGATTAGTGAACGGATCT
CGACGGTATCGCCAAATGGCAGTATTCATCCACAATTTTAAAAGAAAAGGGGGGATTGGGGGGTACAGTG
CAGGGGAAAGAATAGTAGACATAATAGCAACAGACATACAAACTAAAGAATTACAAAAACAAATTACAAA
AATTCAAAATTTTCGGGTTTATTACAGGGACAGCAGAGATCCAGTTTGGATCGATAAGCTTGATATCGAA
TTCCTGCAGCCCCGATAAAATAAAAGATTTTATTTAGTCTCCAGAAAAAGGGGGGAATGAAAGACCCCAC
CTGTAGGTTTGGCAAGCTAGCTGCAGTAACGCCATTTTGCAAGGCATGGAAAAATACCAAACCAAGAATA
GAGAAGTTCAGATCAAGGGCGGGTACATGAAAATAGCTAACGTTGGGCCAAACAGGATATCTGCGGTGAG
CAGTTTCGGCCCCGGCCCGGGGCCAAGAACAGATGGTCACCGCAGTTTCGGCCCCGGCCCGAGGCCAAGA
ACAGATGGTCCCCAGATATGGCCCAACCCTCAGCAGTTTCTTAAGACCCATCAGATGTTTCCAGGCTCCC
CCAAGGACCTGAAATGACCCTGCGCCTTATTTGAATTAACCAATCAGCCTGCTTCTCGCTTCTGTTCGCG
CGCTTCTGCTTCCCGAGCTCTATAAAAGAGCTCACAACCCCTCACTCGGCGCGCCAGTCCTCCGACAGAC
TGAGTCGCCCGGGGGGGATCTGGAGCTCTCGAGAATTCTCACGCGTGCCGCCACCATGTCTAGACCAGGC
GAACGACCGTTTCAATGCCGGATATGTATGAGGAACTTCTCCCAGAGGTCCAGCTTGGTACGGCACACCC
GAACACATACAGGAGAAAAGCCATTCCAATGTCGAATTTGTATGCGCAATTTTTCAGACAAGTCTGTGTT
GGCTCGACACCTCCGCACACATACTGGTTCACAGAAGCCCTTTCAGTGCAGGATTTGTATGCGCAACTTT
AGCCAACGCTCATCCCTGGTAAGGCACACTAGAACGCATACAGGTGAGAAGCCTTTCCAGTGTCGCATCT
GTATGCGGAACTTCAGCCAGCGGAATAACTTGGGCAGGCATTTGCGAACTCACACCGGTTCTCAAAAACC
TTTTCAGTGCCGAATTTGTATGCGCAACTTCAGCACCCACGCCGTATTGACACGACACACGCGCACGCAC
ACCGGGGAAAAACCGTTTCAATGTCGAATCTGCATGCGCAATTTTAGCGATAGAGGGAACCTCACTCGAC
ATCTGCGCACACACTTGCGGGGATCCACCTGCAGGGATGAGTTTCCCACCATGGTGTTTCCTTCTGGGCA
GATCAGCCAGGCCTCGGCCTTGGCCCCGGCCCCTCCCCAAGTCCTGCCCCAGGCTCCAGCCCCTGCCCCT
GCTCCAGCCATGGTATCAGCTCTGGCCCAGGCCCCAGCCCCTGTCCCAGTCCTAGCCCCAGGCCCTCCTC
AGGCTGTGGCCCCACCTGCCCCCAAGCCCACCCAGGCTGGGGAAGGAACGCTGTCAGAGGCCCTGCTGCA
GCTGCAGTTTGATGATGAAGACCTGGGGGCCTTGCTTGGCAACAGCACAGACCCAGCTGTGTTCACAGAC
CTGGCATCCGTCGACAACTCCGAGTTTCAGCAGCTGCTGAACCAGGGCATACCTGTGGCCCCCCACACAA
CTGAGCCCATGCTGATGGAGTACCCTGAGGCTATAACTCGCCTAGTGACAGGGGCCCAGAGGCCCCCCGA
CCCAGCTCCTGCTCCACTGGGGGCCCCGGGGCTCCCCAATGGCCTCCTTTCAGGAGATGAAGACTTCTCC
TCCATTGCGGACATGGACTTCTCAGCCCTGCTGAGTCAGATCAGCTCCCAATTGTGCGTACGCGGATCCT
CTGCTGGAGACATGAGAGCTGCCAACCTTTGGCCAAGCCCGCTCATGATCAAACGCTCTAAGAAGAACAG
CCTGGCCTTGTCCCTGACGGCCGACCAGATGGTCAGTGCCTTGTTGGATGCTGAGCCCCCCATACTCTAT
TCCGAGTATGATCCTACCAGACCCTTCAGTGAAGCTTCGATGATGGGCTTACTGACCAACCTGGCAGACA
GGGAGCTGGTTCACATGATCAACTGGGCGAAGAGGGTGCCAGGCTTTGTGGATTTGACCCTCCATGATCA
GGTCCACCTTCTAGAATGTGCCTGGCTAGAGATCCTGATGATTGGTCTCGTCTGGCGCTCCATGGAGCAC
CCAGTGAAGCTACTGTTTGCTCCTAACTTGCTCTTGGACAGGAACCAGGGAAAATGTGTAGAGGGCATGG
TGGAGATCTTCGACATGCTGCTGGCTACATCATCTCGGTTCCGCATGATGAATCTGCAGGGAGAGGAGTT
TGTGTGCCTCAAATCTATTATTTTGCTTAATTCTGGAGTGTACACATTTCTGTCCAGCACCCTGAAGTCT
CTGGAAGAGAAGGACCATATCCACCGAGTCCTGGACAAGATCACAGACACTTTGATCCACCTGATGGCCA
AGGCAGGCCTGACCCTGCAGCAGCAGCACCAGCGGCTGGCCCAGCTCCTCCTCATCCTCTCCCACATCAG
GCACATGAGTAACAAAGGCATGGAGCATCTGTACAGCATGAAGTGCAAGAACGTGGTGCCCCTCTATGAC
CTGCTGCTGGAGGCGGCGGACGCCCACCGCCTACATGCGCCCACTAGCCGTGGAGGGGCATCCGTGGAGG
AGACGGACCAAAGCCACTTGGCCACTGCGGGCTCTACTTCATCGCATTCCTTGCAAAAGTATTACATCAC
GGGGGAGGCAGAGGGTTTCCCTGCCACAGCTCCCGGGGATGAGATGGAAGAGTGCTCTCAGCACTTACCC
GGCGCCGGCAGTAGTGGCGATATCATGGATTACAAGGATGACGACGATAAGGGCTCTTCCGGGACAGGCT
CCGGATCCGGCACTAGTGCGCCCATCACGGCGTACGCCCAGCAGACGAGAGGCCTCCTAGGGTGTATAAT
CACCAGCCTGACTGGCCGGGACAAAAACCAAGTGGAGGGTGAGGTCCAGATCGTGTCAACTGCTACCCAA
ACCTTCCTGGCAACGTGCATCAATGGGGTATGCTGGGCAGTCTACCACGGGGCCGGAACGAGGACCATCG
CATCACCCAAGGGTCCTGTCATCCAGATGTATACCAATGTGGACCAAGACCTTGTGGGCTGGCCCGCTCC
TCAAGGTTCCCGCTCATTGACACCCTGTACCTGCGGCTCCTCGGACCTTTACCTGGTCACGAGGCACGCC
GATGTCATTCCCGTGCGCCGGCGAGGTGATAGTAGGGGTAGCCTGCTTTCGCCCCGGCCCATTTCCTACT
TGAAAGGCTCCTCTGGGGGTCCGCTGTTGTGCCCCGCGGGACACGCCGTGGGCCTATTCAGGGCCGCGGT
GTGCACCCGTGGAGTGGCTAAAGCGGTGGACTTTATCCCTGTGGAGAACCTAGAGACAACCATGAGATCC
CCGGTGTTCACGGACAACTCCTCTCCACCAGCAGTCACCCTGACGCACCCAATCACCAAAATCGATACCA
AATACATCATGACATGCATGTCGGCCGACCTGGAGGTCGTCACGAGCACCTGGGTGCTCGTTGGCGGCGT
CCTGGCTGCTCTGGCCGCGTATTGCCTGTCAACAGGCTGCGTGGTCATAGTGGGCAGGATCGTCTTGTCC
GGGAAGCCGGCAATTATACCTGACAGGGAGGTTCTCTACTAAGCGGCCGCGACTCTAGAGTCGACCTGCA
GGCATGCAAGCTTGATATCAAGCTTATCGATAATCAACCTCTGGATTACAAAATTTGTGAAAGATTGACT
GGTATTCTTAACTATGTTGCTCCTTTTACGCTATGTGGATACGCTGCTTTAATGCCTTTGTATCATGCTA
TTGCTTCCCGTATGGCTTTCATTTTCTCCTCCTTGTATAAATCCTGGTTGCTGTCTCTTTATGAGGAGTT
GTGGCCCGTTGTCAGGCAACGTGGCGTGGTGTGCACTGTGTTTGCTGACGCAACCCCCACTGGTTGGGGC
ATTGCCACCACCTGTCAGCTCCTTTCCGGGACTTTCGCTTTCCCCCTCCCTATTGCCACGGCGGAACTCA
TCGCCGCCTGCCTTGCCCGCTGCTGGACAGGGGCTCGGCTGTTGGGCACTGACAATTCCGTGGTGTTGTC
GGGGAAATCATCGTCCTTTCCTTGGCTGCTCGCCTGTGTTGCCACCTGGATTCTGCGCGGGACGTCCTTC
TGCTACGTCCCTTCGGCCCTCAATCCAGCGGACCTTCCTTCCCGCGGCCTGCTGCCGGCTCTGCGGCCTC
TTCCGCGTCTTCGCCTTCGCCCTCAGACGAGTCGGATCTCCCTTTGGGCCGCCTCCCCGCAT
Features (pLannotate 1.2.2; 36 found; start..end, strand, type, name):
     38..106     +  CDS            nef (fragment): NEF_HV1Z2 - Experimental evidence at protein level: Swiss-Prot protein existence level 1. Extracellular Nef protein targets CD4(+) T-lymphocytes for apoptosis by interacting with CXCR4 surface receptors. From Human immunodeficiency virus type 1 group M subtype D (isolate Z2/CDC-Z34) (HIV-1).
    108..341     +  LTR            3' LTR (ΔU3): self-inactivating 3' long terminal repeat (LTR) from HIV-1
    366..384     -  promoter       SP6 promoter: promoter for bacteriophage SP6 RNA polymerase
    612..891     +  CDS            TcR (fragment): tetracycline efflux protein; tet; confers resistance to tetracycline
    892..940     -  misc_feature   bom (fragment): basis of mobility region from pBR322
   1042..1077    -  CDS            rop (fragment): Rop protein, which maintains plasmids at low copy number; rop
   1172..1276    +  promoter       AmpR promoter: bla
   1277..2137    +  CDS            AmpR: β-lactamase; bla; confers resistance to ampicillin, carbenicillin, and related antibiotics
   2308..2896    +  rep_origin     ori: high-copy-number ColE1/pMB1/pBR322/pUC origin of replication
   3079..3135    +  CDS            lacI (fragment): lac repressor; lacI; The lac repressor binds to the lac operator to inhibit transcription in E. coli. This inhibition can be relieved by adding lactose or isopropyl-β-D-thiogalactopyranoside (IPTG).
   3142..3471    +  promoter       SV40 promoter: SV40 enhancer and early promoter
   3671..3790    +  CDS            gpt (fragment): XGPT_ECOLI - Also known as gpp, gxu. Experimental evidence at protein level: Swiss-Prot protein existence level 1. Purine salvage pathway enzyme that catalyzes the transfer of the ribosyl-5-phosphate group from 5-phospho-alpha-D-ribose 1- diphosphate (PRPP) to the N9 position of the 6-oxopurines guanine and xanthine to form the corresponding ribonucleotides GMP (guanosine 5'- monophosphate) and XMP (xanthosine 5'-monophosphate), with the release of PPi. To a lesser extent, also acts on hypoxanthine (PubMed:9100006, PubMed:3886014). Does not ribophosphorylate adenine (PubMed:3886014). From Esch
   3790..4125    +  CDS            gpt (fragment): XGPT_ECOLI - Also known as gpp, gxu. Experimental evidence at protein level: Swiss-Prot protein existence level 1. Purine salvage pathway enzyme that catalyzes the transfer of the ribosyl-5-phosphate group from 5-phospho-alpha-D-ribose 1- diphosphate (PRPP) to the N9 position of the 6-oxopurines guanine and xanthine to form the corresponding ribonucleotides GMP (guanosine 5'- monophosphate) and XMP (xanthosine 5'-monophosphate), with the release of PPi. To a lesser extent, also acts on hypoxanthine (PubMed:9100006, PubMed:3886014). Does not ribophosphorylate adenine (PubMed:3886014). From Esch
   4220..4525    +  CDS            frsA (fragment): FRSA_ECOLI - Also known as yafA. Experimental evidence at protein level: Swiss-Prot protein existence level 1. Catalyzes the hydrolysis of esters (PubMed:15808744). Displays esterase activity toward pNP-butyrate (PubMed:15808744). May stimulate mixed-acid fermentation by acting as a fermentation/respiration switch that down-regulates respiration and up- regulates fermentation rates (PubMed:15169777). From Escherichia coli (strain K12).
   4529..4603    +  CDS            small t antigen (fragment): SV40 (simian virus 40) small t antigen
   4605..4670    +  intron         small t intron: SV40 (simian virus 40) small t antigen intron
   4800..4820    +  CDS            SV40 NLS: nuclear localization signal of SV40 (simian virus 40) large T antigen
   5139..5222    +  CDS            large T antigen (fragment): large T antigen from SV40 (simian virus 40)
   5245..5379    +  polyA_signal   SV40 poly(A) signal: SV40 polyadenylation signal
   5546..5875    +  CDS            nef (fragment): NEF_HV1BR - Experimental evidence at protein level: Swiss-Prot protein existence level 1. Extracellular Nef protein targets CD4(+) T-lymphocytes for apoptosis by interacting with CXCR4 surface receptors (PubMed:14990729). From Human immunodeficiency virus type 1 group M subtype B (isolate BRU/LAI) (HIV-1).
   5923..6180    +  LTR            5' LTR (truncated): truncated 5' long terminal repeat (LTR) from HIV-1
   6227..6352    +  misc_feature   HIV-1 Ψ: packaging signal of human immunodeficiency virus type 1
   6336..6674    +  CDS            HIV-1 gag (fragment): gag protein from human immunodeficiency virus 1; gag
   6849..7082    +  misc_feature   RRE: The Rev response element (RRE) of HIV-1 allows for Rev-dependent mRNA export from the nucleus to the cytoplasm.
   7459..7559    +  CDS            Rev (fragment): human immunodeficiency virus 1 (HIV-1) Rev protein; rev; enhances nuclear export of unspliced and incompletely spliced viral mRNAs
   7596..7713    +  misc_feature   cPPT/CTS: central polypurine tract and central termination sequence of HIV-1
   7750..7782    -  misc_feature   MCS (fragment): pBluescript multiple cloning site
   7866..8273    +  promoter       SFFV promoter: spleen focus-forming virus long terminal repeat (LTR) promoter
   9057..9428    +  CDS            RelA (p65) AD: transcriptional activation domain of human RelA, also known as p65 (O'Shea and Perkins, 2008)
   9453..10388   +  CDS            ERT2: mutated ligand-binding domain of the human estrogen receptor (Feil et al., 1997)
  10458..10482   +  CDS            3xFLAG (fragment): three tandem FLAG® epitope tags
  10518..11096   +  CDS            POLG_HCV77 (fragment): Experimental evidence at protein level: Swiss-Prot protein existence level 1. [RNA-directed RNA polymerase]: RNA-dependent RNA polymerase that performs primer-template recognition and RNA synthesis during viral replication. From Hepatitis C virus genotype 1a (isolate H77) (HCV).
  11323..11353   +  misc_feature   MCS (fragment): pUC18/19 multiple cloning site
  11354..11372   +  misc_feature   MCS (fragment): pBluescript multiple cloning site
  11372..11960   +  misc_feature   WPRE: woodchuck hepatitis virus posttranscriptional regulatory element
  11961..21      +  misc_feature   MCS (fragment) (across the origin): pBluescript multiple cloning site
