[The description below was written by a language model from this plasmid's Addgene catalogue record and pLannotate feature annotations shown in this document.]
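Description:
pMZ-431 is a lentiviral transfer plasmid built on the pHR backbone for stable integration and mammalian expression of a drug-regulated synthetic zinc-finger transcription regulator (synZiFTR). It is propagated in E. coli through a high-copy ColE1/pUC-type origin with ampicillin selection (AmpR). The annotated backbone also carries vestigial pieces typical of older pHR vectors, including an SV40 promoter followed by gpt fragments and SV40 small t intron/poly(A) sequences, plus remnants of TcR, rop and bom. The viral portion contains a truncated HIV-1 5' LTR, the Ψ packaging signal with a gag fragment, the RRE for Rev-dependent export of the genomic RNA, the cPPT/CTS, a WPRE downstream of the cargo to boost transcript expression, and a ΔU3 self-inactivating 3' LTR. No mammalian selection marker or fluorescent reporter is annotated within the proviral region.

The payload is a single synthetic open reading frame driven by the SFFV promoter: ZF3 – p65 – ERT2 – SMASh. The ZF3 zinc-finger DNA-binding domain is not itself annotated in the feature table but presumably lies in the unannotated stretch between the promoter and the RelA (p65) activation domain. ERT2, the mutated estrogen receptor ligand-binding domain, makes activity dependent on 4-hydroxytamoxifen/tamoxifen, generally by controlling nuclear access of the fusion. The C-terminal SMASh tag corresponds to the annotated hepatitis C virus polyprotein fragment, with a partial FLAG epitope match just upstream. SMASh is a protease-degron module that normally cleaves itself off. A protease inhibitor, here grazoprevir (GZV), blocks cleavage so the degron is retained and the protein is degraded. The result is an activator switched on by one small molecule and shut off by another, for use in multi-input synthetic gene circuits controlling engineered human cells.
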