Addgene plasmid #195462: pMZ-431
Purpose: Lentiviral Integratable, 4OHT/TMX- and GZV-controllable expression of synZiFTR: ZF3-p65
Depositing lab: Ahmad Khalil. Depositing organization: Boston University Main Campus. Publication: Multidimensional control of therapeutic human cell function with synthetic gene circuits. Li HS, Israni DV, Gagnon KA, Gan KA, Raymond MH, Sander JD, Roybal KT, Joung JK, Wong WW, Khalil AS. Science. 2022 Dec 16;378(6625):1227-1234. doi: 10.1126/science.ade0156. Epub 2022 Dec 15. PubMed 36520914.
Backbone
  Vector backbone: pHR
  Vector type: Mammalian Expression, Lentiviral
Growth in bacteria
  Bacterial resistance: Ampicillin, 100 μg/mL
  Growth temperature: 37°C
  Growth strain: NEB Stable
  Copy number: Unknown
Gene/Insert
  Gene/Insert name: pSFFV - ZF3 - p65 - ERT2 - SMASh
  Species: Synthetic
  Cloning method: Gibson Cloning
Terms and licenses: Academic/Nonprofit Terms; Industry Terms: Not Available to Industry
How to cite: pMZ-431 was a gift from Ahmad Khalil (Addgene plasmid # 195462 ; http://n2t.net/addgene:195462 ; RRID:Addgene_195462)
